Addgene plasmid #138741: pHIE060 ZF43x3-C mKate2 EF1a EBFP2-P2A-BlastR
Purpose: Integration Vector, assembled with pHIE044 (TUPV1), pJM451 (TUPV2), pPD612
Depositing lab: Joshua Leonard. Depositing organization: Northwestern University. Publication: The COMET toolkit for composing customizable genetic programs in mammalian cells. Donahue PS, Draut JW, Muldoon JJ, Edelstein HI, Bagheri N, Leonard JN. Nat Commun. 2020 Feb 7;11(1):779. doi: 10.1038/s41467-019-14147-5. PubMed 32034124.
Backbone
  Vector backbone: pPD630 Integration Vector
  Vector type: Mammalian Expression, Synthetic Biology
Growth in bacteria
  Bacterial resistance: Kanamycin, 50 μg/mL
  Growth temperature: 30°C
  Growth strain: NEB Stable
  Copy number: High Copy
Gene/Insert
  Gene/Insert name: ZF43x3-Compact
  Species: Synthetic
  Cloning method: Restriction Enzyme; 5′ cloning site unknown (unknown if destroyed)
Terms and licenses: Academic/Nonprofit Terms; Industry Terms: Not Available to Industry
Depositor comments: Leonard lab plasmid reference number: L1543
How to cite: pHIE060 ZF43x3-C mKate2 EF1a EBFP2-P2A-BlastR was a gift from Joshua Leonard (Addgene plasmid # 138741 ; http://n2t.net/addgene:138741 ; RRID:Addgene_138741)
