[The description below was written by a language model from this plasmid's Addgene catalogue record and pLannotate feature annotations shown in this document.]
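Description:
pHIE060 ZF43x3-C mKate2 EF1a EBFP2-P2A-BlastR is a roughly 10.1 kb mammalian expression and synthetic biology plasmid from the COMET toolkit. It was built on the pPD630 integration vector backbone by combining two transcription-unit positioning vectors (pHIE044 and pJM451) with pPD612. It is propagated in bacteria through a high-copy ColE1/pUC-type origin with kanamycin selection. The catalogue describes it as an integration vector, meaning it is meant to place its cargo into a mammalian genome. However, the feature table annotates no recombinase attachment sites or homology arms, so the record does not state the integration mechanism.

The payload is organised as several transcription units separated by repeated short polylinker-derived fragments, which probably mark the assembly junctions. The named insert, ZF43x3-Compact, is a synthetic element. Going by its name and the toolkit, it is an array of three closely spaced binding sites for the zinc finger domain ZF43. The array itself is not annotated, but it presumably lies just upstream of the minimal TATA-box promoter that drives mKate2 with a bGH polyadenylation signal. This unit serves as a red fluorescent reporter with low basal activity that turns on when a matching ZF43-based synthetic transcription factor is supplied. A second unit uses the human EF-1α promoter and intron A to express EBFP2 and blasticidin S deaminase constitutively, joined by P2A according to the plasmid name. This provides a blue fluorescent marker and blasticidin selection for cells carrying the construct.

A puromycin N-acetyltransferase coding sequence followed by a rabbit β-globin polyadenylation signal is also present, with no annotated promoter upstream. It may be a promoterless marker activated only on correct integration, but the record does not confirm this.
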