Features (pLannotate 1.2.2; 19 found; start..end, strand, type, name):
    646..671     -  misc_feature   MCS (fragment): pBluescript multiple cloning site
   1079..1678    +  CDS            PuroR: puromycin N-acetyltransferase; pac from Streptomyces alboniger; confers resistance to puromycin
   1708..1785    +  CDS            HBB (fragment): HBB_PONPY - Experimental evidence at transcript level: Swiss-Prot protein existence level 2. Involved in oxygen transport from the lung to the various peripheral tissues. From Pongo pygmaeus (Bornean orangutan).
   1856..1911    +  polyA_signal   β-globin poly(A) signal: rabbit β-globin polyadenylation signal (Gil and Proudfoot, 1987)
   2572..2597    -  misc_feature   MCS (fragment): pBluescript multiple cloning site
   3036..3052    +  promoter       minP (fragment): minimal TATA-box promoter with low basal activity
   3094..3789    +  CDS            mKate2: mKate2 is a basic (constitutively fluorescent) red fluorescent protein published in 2009, derived from Entacmaea quadricolor. It is reported to be a rapidly-maturing monomer with moderate acid sensitivity.
   3843..3954    +  polyA_signal   bGH poly(A) signal: bovine growth hormone polyadenylation signal
   4439..4464    -  misc_feature   MCS (fragment): pBluescript multiple cloning site
   5135..5346    +  promoter       EF-1α core promoter: core promoter for human elongation factor EF-1α
   5347..5460    +  intron         EF-1α intron A (fragment): intron upstream of the start codon of human EF-1α
   6086..6289    +  intron         EF-1α intron A: truncated intron upstream of the start codon of human EF-1α
   6298..6332    +  promoter       TRE3GV promoter (fragment): 3rd-generation Tet-responsive promoter that can be activated by binding of Tet-On® 3G, optimized for retroviral and lentiviral vectors
   6405..7121    +  CDS            EBFP2: EBFP2 is a basic (constitutively fluorescent) blue fluorescent protein published in 2007, derived from Aequorea victoria. It is reported to be a rapidly-maturing monomer with moderate acid sensitivity.
   7218..7616    +  CDS            BSD: blasticidin S deaminase; Aspergillus terreus BSD; confers resistance to blasticidin
   7667..7778    +  polyA_signal   bGH poly(A) signal: bovine growth hormone polyadenylation signal
   8263..8288    -  misc_feature   MCS (fragment): pBluescript multiple cloning site
   8750..9559    -  CDS            KanR: aminoglycoside phosphotransferase; aph(3')-Ia; confers resistance to kanamycin in bacteria or G418 (Geneticin®) in eukaryotes
   9718..162     -  rep_origin     ori (across the origin): high-copy-number ColE1/pMB1/pBR322/pUC origin of replication
>Addgene plasmid #138741 | pHIE060 ZF43x3-C mKate2 EF1a EBFP2-P2A-BlastR | depositor full sequence | sequence record 268654 | pHIE060 ZF43x3-C mKate2 EF1a EBFP2-P2A-BlastR sequence 10144 bps
GGCTACACTAGAAGAACAGTATTTGGTATCTGCGCTCTGCTGAAGCCAGTTACCTTCGGAAAAAGAGTTG
GTAGCTCTTGATCCGGCAAACAAACCACCGCTGGTAGCGGTGGTTTTTTTGTTTGCAAGCAGCAGATTAC
GCGCAGAAAAAAAGGATCTCAAGAAGATCCTTTGATCTTTTCTACGGGGTCTGACGCTCAGTGGAACGAA
AACTCACGTTAAGGGATTTTGGTCATGAGATTATCAAAAAGGATCTTCACCTAGATCCTTTCTCGAGCTT
TCGGAGTGAGATGGAGTGGCCACTGTGGAACTGGGCCTAGCATCGCGATAAGCTCTAGAGGGACAGCCCC
CCCCCAAAGCCCCCAGGGATGTAATTACGTCCCTCCCCCGCTAGGGGGCAGCAGCGAGCCGCCCGGGGCT
CCGCTCCGGTCCGGCGCTCCCCCCGCATCCCCGAGCCGGCAGCGTGCGGGGACAGCCCGGGCACGGGGAA
GGTGGCACGGGATCGCTTTCCTCTGAACGCTTCTCGCTGCTCTTTGAGCCTGCAGACACCTGGGGGGATA
CGGGGAAAAAGCTTTAGGCTGAAAGAGAGATTTAGAATGACAGAATCATAGAACGGCCTGCGTACGGATG
GGGCTCTAGCTCTAGAGCTTGATATCGAATTCCTGCAGCCCCGCTAGAGGGACAGCCCCCCCCCAAAGCC
CCCAGGGATGTAATTACGTCCCTCCCCCGCTAGGGGGCAGCAGCGAGCCGCCCGGGGCTCCGCTCCGGTC
CGGCGCTCCCCCCGCATCCCCGAGCCGGCAGCGTGCGGGGACAGCCCGGGCACGGGGAAGGTGGCACGGG
ATCGCTTTCCTCTGAACGCTTCTCGCTGCTCTTTGAGCCTGCAGACACCTGGGGGGATACGGGGAAAAAG
CTTTAGGCTGAAAGAGAGATTTAGAATGACAGAATCATAGAACGGCCTGGGCGCGCCTGGTGGCGAACGA
TCAACAGACGGGAGATCTACTATTGGGACAGCAGAGATCCAGTTGGTAATGGCTTGTCGACGACGGCGGT
CTCCGTCGTCAGGATCATAGGTGCCACCATGACCGAGTACAAGCCCACGGTGCGCCTCGCCACCCGCGAC
GACGTCCCCCGGGCCGTACGCACCCTCGCCGCCGCGTTCGCCGACTACCCCGCCACGCGCCACACCGTCG
ACCCGGACCGCCACATCGAGCGGGTCACCGAGCTGCAAGAACTCTTCCTCACGCGCGTCGGGCTCGACAT
CGGCAAGGTGTGGGTCGCGGACGACGGCGCCGCGGTGGCGGTCTGGACCACGCCGGAGAGCGTCGAAGCG
GGGGCGGTGTTCGCCGAGATCGGCCCGCGCATGGCCGAGTTGAGCGGTTCCCGGCTGGCCGCGCAGCAAC
AGATGGAAGGCCTCCTGGCGCCGCACCGGCCCAAGGAGCCCGCGTGGTTCCTGGCCACCGTCGGCGTCTC
GCCCGACCACCAGGGCAAGGGTCTGGGCAGCGCCGTCGTGCTCCCCGGAGTGGAGGCGGCCGAGCGCGCC
GGGGTGCCCGCCTTCCTGGAGACATCCGCGCCCCGCAACCTCCCCTTCTACGAGCGGCTCGGCTTCACCG
TCACCGCCGACGTCGAGGTGCCCGAAGGACCGCGCACCTGGTGCATGACCCGCAAGCCCGGTGCCTGAGC
TTCCACTGGATTGTACAATTACCAACTGAATTCACTCCTCAGGTGCAGGCTGCCTATCAGAAGGTGGTGG
CTGGTGTGGCCAATGCCCTGGCTCACAAATACCACTGAGATCTTTTTCCCTCTGCCAAAAATTATGGGGA
CATCATGAAGCCCCTTGAGCATCTGACTTCTGGCTAATAAAGGAAATTTATTTTCATTGCAATAGTGTGT
TGGAATTTTTTGTGTCTCTCACTCGGAAGGACATATGGGAGGGCAAATCATTTAAAACATCAGAATGAGT
ATTTGGTTTAGAGTTTGGCAACATATGCCCATATGCTGGCTGCCATGAACAAAGGTTGGCTATAAAGAGG
TCATCAGTATATGAAACAGCCCCCTGCTGTCCATTCCTTATTCCATAGAAAAGCCTTGACTTGAGGTTAG
ATTTTTTTTATATTTTGTTTTGTGTTATTTTTTTCTTTAACATCCCTAAAATTTTCCTTACATGTTTTAC
TAGCCAGATTTTTCCTCCTCTCCTGACTACTCCCAGTCATAGCTGTCCCTCTTCTCTTATGGAGATCCGG
GCCTAGCATCGCGATAAGCTCTAGAGGGACAGCCCCCCCCCAAAGCCCCCAGGGATGTAATTACGTCCCT
CCCCCGCTAGGGGGCAGCAGCGAGCCGCCCGGGGCTCCGCTCCGGTCCGGCGCTCCCCCCGCATCCCCGA
GCCGGCAGCGTGCGGGGACAGCCCGGGCACGGGGAAGGTGGCACGGGATCGCTTTCCTCTGAACGCTTCT
CGCTGCTCTTTGAGCCTGCAGACACCTGGGGGGATACGGGGAAAAAGCTTTAGGCTGAAAGAGAGATTTA
GAATGACAGAATCATAGAACGGCCTGCGTACGGATGGGGCTCTAGCTCTAGAGCTTGATATCGAATTCCT
GCAGCCCCGCTAGAGGGACAGCCCCCCCCCAAAGCCCCCAGGGATGTAATTACGTCCCTCCCCCGCTAGG
GGGCAGCAGCGAGCCGCCCGGGGCTCCGCTCCGGTCCGGCGCTCCCCCCGCATCCCCGAGCCGGCAGCGT
GCGGGGACAGCCCGGGCACGGGGAAGGTGGCACGGGATCGCTTTCCTCTGAACGCTTCTCGCTGCTCTTT
GAGCCTGCAGACACCTGGGGGGATACGGGGAAAAAGCTTTAGGCTGAAAGAGAGATTTAGAATGACAGAA
TCATAGAACGGCCTGGGCGCGCCTGGTGGCGAACGATCAACAGACGGGAGATTGCCAAGGTCTTGACAAA
CGAGTGCTAGTACAAGATCGCGTCGACGGATCGGGAGATCTGAATTAGAGTGAGGACGATCGGAGTGAGG
ATAATTAGAGTGAGGACGATCCCTCTAGAGGGTATATAATGGGGGCCACTAGTCTACTACCAGAGCTCAT
CGCTAGCGCCACCATGGTGAGCGAGCTGATTAAGGAGAACATGCACATGAAGCTGTATATGGAGGGCACC
GTGAACAACCACCACTTCAAGTGTACCTCCGAGGGCGAAGGCAAGCCCTACGAGGGCACCCAGACCATGA
GAATCAAGGCGGTCGAGGGCGGCCCTCTCCCCTTCGCCTTCGACATCCTGGCTACCAGCTTCATGTACGG
CAGCAAAACCTTCATCAACCACACCCAGGGCATCCCCGACTTCTTTAAGCAGTCCTTCCCCGAGGGCTTC
ACATGGGAGAGAGTCACCACATACGAAGATGGGGGCGTGCTGACCGCTACCCAGGACACCAGCCTCCAGG
ACGGCTGCCTCATCTACAACGTCAAGATCAGAGGGGTGAACTTCCCATCCAACGGCCCTGTGATGCAGAA
GAAAACACTCGGCTGGGAGGCCTCCACCGAAACCCTGTACCCCGCTGACGGCGGCCTGGAAGGCAGAGCC
GACATGGCCCTGAAGCTCGTGGGCGGGGGCCACCTGATCTGCAACTTGAAAACCACATACAGATCCAAGA
AACCCGCTAAGAACCTCAAGATGCCCGGCGTCTACTATGTGGACAGGAGACTGGAAAGAATCAAGGAGGC
CGACAAAGAAACCTACGTCGAGCAGCACGAGGTGGCTGTGGCCAGATACTGCGACCTCCCTAGCAAACTG
GGGCACAGATGAGCGGCCGCTCGAGTCTAGAGGGCCCGTTTAAACCCGCTGATCAGCCTCGACTGTGCCT
TCTAGTTGCCAGCCATCTGTTGTTTGCCCCTCCCCCGTGCCTTCCTTGACCCTGGAAGGTGCCACTCCCA
CTGTCCTTTCCTAATAAAATGAGGAAATTGCATCGCATTGTCTGAGTAGGTGTCATTCTATTCTGGGGGG
TGGGGTGGGGCAGGACAGCAAGGGGGAGGATTGGGAAGTCAATAGCAGGCATGCTGGGGATGCGGTGGGC
TCTATGGCTTCTGAGGCAGGTCGAGGGTACATGCGCCTTACTCCTTGTGAGCGCATCGCGATAAGCTCTA
GAGGGACAGCCCCCCCCCAAAGCCCCCAGGGATGTAATTACGTCCCTCCCCCGCTAGGGGGCAGCAGCGA
GCCGCCCGGGGCTCCGCTCCGGTCCGGCGCTCCCCCCGCATCCCCGAGCCGGCAGCGTGCGGGGACAGCC
CGGGCACGGGGAAGGTGGCACGGGATCGCTTTCCTCTGAACGCTTCTCGCTGCTCTTTGAGCCTGCAGAC
ACCTGGGGGGATACGGGGAAAAAGCTTTAGGCTGAAAGAGAGATTTAGAATGACAGAATCATAGAACGGC
CTGCGTACGGATGGGGCTCTAGCTCTAGAGCTTGATATCGAATTCCTGCAGCCCCGCTAGAGGGACAGCC
CCCCCCCAAAGCCCCCAGGGATGTAATTACGTCCCTCCCCCGCTAGGGGGCAGCAGCGAGCCGCCCGGGG
CTCCGCTCCGGTCCGGCGCTCCCCCCGCATCCCCGAGCCGGCAGCGTGCGGGGACAGCCCGGGCACGGGG
AAGGTGGCACGGGATCGCTTTCCTCTGAACGCTTCTCGCTGCTCTTTGAGCCTGCAGACACCTGGGGGGA
TACGGGGAAAAAGCTTTAGGCTGAAAGAGAGATTTAGAATGACAGAATCATAGAACGGCCTGGGCGCGCC
TGGTGGCGAACGATCAACAGACGGGAGAGGGCAAAACCGATGTTGACGGACTAATCCTGACAAGATCTGG
GGAGGTCGCTGAGTAGTGCGCGAGCAAAATTTAAGCTACAACAAGGCAAGGCTTGACCGACAATTGCATG
AAGAATCTGCTTAGGGTTAGGCGTTTTGCGCTGCTTCGCGATGTACGGGCCAGATATACGCGTGAGTAAT
TCATACAAAAGGACTCGCCCCTGCCTTGGGGAATCCCAGGGACCGTCGTTAAACTCCCACTAACGTAGAA
CCCAGAGATCGCTGCGTTCCCGCCCCCTCACCCGCCCGCTCTCGTCATCACTGAGGTGGAGAAGAGCATG
CGTGAGGCTCCGGTGCCCGTCAGTGGGCAGAGCGCACATCGCCCACAGTCCCCGAGAAGTTGGGGGGAGG
GGTCGGCAATTGAACCGGTGCCTAGAGAAGGTGGCGCGGGGTAAACTGGGAAAGTGATGTCGTGTACTGG
CTCCGCCTTTTTCCCGAGGGTGGGGGAGAACCGTATATAAGTGCAGTAGTCGCCGTGAACGTTCTTTTTC
GCAACGGGTTTGCCGCCAGAACACAGGTAAGTGCCGTGTGTGGTTCCCGCGGGCCTGGCCTCTTTACGGG
TTATGGCCCTTGCGTGCCTTGAATTACTTCCACGCCCCTGGCTGCAGTACGTGATTCTTGATCCCGAGCT
TCGGGTTGGAAGTGGGTGGGAGAGTTCGAGGCCTTGCGCTTAAGGAGCCCCTTCGCCTCGTGCTTGAGTT
GAGGCCTGGCTTGGGCGCTGGGGCCGCCGCGTGCGAATCTGGTGGCACCTTCGCGCCTGTCTCGCTGCTT
TCGATAAGTCTCTAGCCATTTAAAATTTTTGATGACCTGCTGCGACGCTTTTTTTCTGGCAAGATAGTCT
TGTAAATGCGGGCCAAGATCTGCACACTGGTATTTCGGTTTTTGGGGCCGCGGGCGGCGACGGGGCCCGT
GCGTCCCAGCGCACATGTTCGGCGAGGCGGGGCCTGCGAGCGCGGCCACCGAGAATCGGACGGGGGTAGT
CTCAAGCTGGCCGGCCTGCTCTGGTGCCTGGCCTCGCGCCGCCGTGTATCGCCCCGCCCTGGGCGGCAAG
GCTGGCCCGGTCGGCACCAGTTGCGTGAGCGGAAAGATGGCCGCTTCCCGGCCCTGCTGCAGGGAGCTCA
AAATGGAGGACGCGGCGCTCGGGAGAGCGGGCGGGTGAGTCACCCACACAAAGGAAAAGGGCCTTTCCGT
CCTCAGCCGTCGCTTCATGTGACTCCACGGAGTACCGGGCGCCGTCCAGGCACCTCGATTAGTTCTCGAG
CTTTTGGAGTACGTCGTCTTTAGGTTGGGGGGAGGGGTTTTATGCGATGGAGTTTCCCCACACTGAGTGG
GTGGAGACTGAAGTTAGGCCAGCTTGGCACTTGATGTAATTCTCCTTGGAATTTGCCCTTTTTGAGTTTG
GATCTTGGTTCATTCTCAAGCCTCAGACAGTGGTTCAAAGTTTTTTTCTTCCATTTCAGGTGTCGTGAGA
GCTCGTTTAGTGAACCGTCAGATCGCCTGGAGACGCCATCCACGCTGTTTTGACCTCCATAGAAGAGAAC
GGGACCGATCCAAATTCTCGAGGCTAGCGCCACCATGGTGAGCAAGGGCGAGGAGCTGTTCACCGGGGTG
GTGCCCATCCTGGTCGAGCTGGACGGCGACGTAAACGGCCACAAGTTCAGCGTGAGGGGCGAGGGCGAGG
GCGATGCCACCAACGGCAAGCTGACCCTGAAGTTCATCTGCACCACCGGCAAGCTGCCCGTGCCCTGGCC
CACCCTCGTGACCACCCTGAGCCACGGCGTGCAGTGCTTCGCCCGCTACCCCGACCACATGAAGCAGCAC
GACTTCTTCAAGTCCGCCATGCCCGAAGGCTACGTCCAGGAGCGCACCATCTTCTTCAAGGACGACGGCA
CCTACAAGACCCGCGCCGAGGTGAAGTTCGAGGGCGACACCCTAGTGAACCGCATCGAGCTGAAGGGCGT
CGACTTCAAGGAGGACGGCAACATCCTGGGGCACAAGCTGGAGTACAACTTCAACAGCCACAACATCTAT
ATCATGGCCGTCAAGCAGAAGAACGGCATCAAGGTGAACTTCAAGATCCGCCACAACGTGGAGGACGGCA
GCGTGCAGCTCGCCGACCACTACCAGCAGAACACCCCCATCGGCGACGGCCCCGTGCTGCTGCCCGACAG
CCACTACCTGAGCACCCAGTCCGTGCTGAGCAAAGACCCCAACGAGAAGCGCGATCACATGGTCCTGCTG
GAGTTCCGCACCGCCGCCGGGATCACTCTCGGCATGGACGAGCTGTACAAGGAATTCGGTAGCAAGCTTG
GTAGTGGAGCAACTAACTTTTCCCTGCTCAAACAAGCCGGGGATGTAGAGGAGAACCCCGGCCCCGCCCC
CCTTAAGATGGCCAAGCCTTTGTCTCAAGAAGAATCCACCCTCATTGAAAGAGCAACGGCTACAATCAAC
AGCATCCCCATCTCTGAGGACTACAGCGTCGCCAGCGCAGCTCTCTCTAGCGACGGCCGCATCTTCACTG
GTGTCAATGTATATCATTTTACTGGGGGACCTTGTGCAGAACTCGTGGTGCTGGGCACTGCTGCTGCTGC
GGCAGCTGGCAACCTGACTTGTATCGTCGCGATCGGAAATGAGAACAGGGGCATCTTGAGCCCCTGCGGA
CGGTGCCGACAGGTGCTTCTCGATCTGCATCCTGGGATCAAAGCCATAGTGAAGGACAGTGATGGACAGC
CGACGGCAGTTGGGATTCGTGAATTGCTGCCCTCTGGTTATGTGTGGGAGGGCTAAGCGGCCGCTCGAGT
CTAGAGGGCCCGTTTAAACCCGCTGATCAGCCTCGACTGTGCCTTCTAGTTGCCAGCCATCTGTTGTTTG
CCCCTCCCCCGTGCCTTCCTTGACCCTGGAAGGTGCCACTCCCACTGTCCTTTCCTAATAAAATGAGGAA
ATTGCATCGCATTGTCTGAGTAGGTGTCATTCTATTCTGGGGGGTGGGGTGGGGCAGGACAGCAAGGGGG
AGGATTGGGAAGTCAATAGCAGGCATGCTGGGGATGCGGTGGGCTCTATGGCTTCTGAGGCAGGTCGAAG
AACTATTTCCTGGCTGTTACGCGAGCGCATCGCGATAAGCTCTAGAGGGACAGCCCCCCCCCAAAGCCCC
CAGGGATGTAATTACGTCCCTCCCCCGCTAGGGGGCAGCAGCGAGCCGCCCGGGGCTCCGCTCCGGTCCG
GCGCTCCCCCCGCATCCCCGAGCCGGCAGCGTGCGGGGACAGCCCGGGCACGGGGAAGGTGGCACGGGAT
CGCTTTCCTCTGAACGCTTCTCGCTGCTCTTTGAGCCTGCAGACACCTGGGGGGATACGGGGAAAAAGCT
TTAGGCTGAAAGAGAGATTTAGAATGACAGAATCATAGAACGGCCTGCGTACGGATGGGGCTCTAGCTCT
AGAGCTTGATATCGAATTCCTGCAGCCCCGCTAGAGGGACAGCCCCCCCCCAAAGCCCCCAGGGATGTAA
TTACGTCCCTCCCCCGCTAGGGGGCAGCAGCGAGCCGCCCGGGGCTCCGCTCCGGTCCGGCGCTCCCCCC
GCATCCCCGAGCCGGCAGCGTGCGGGGACAGCCCGGGCACGGGGAAGGTGGCACGGGATCGCTTTCCTCT
GAACGCTTCTCGCTGCTCTTTGAGCCTGCAGACACCTGGGGGGATACGGGGAAAAAGCTTTAGGCTGAAA
GAGAGATTTAGAATGACAGAATCATAGAACGGCCTGGGCGCGCCTGGTGGCGAACGATCAACAGACGGGA
GAGGACTAGAGGATGCACATGTGACCGAGGGATGGAACGACGCGTAACTCACGTTAAGGGATTTTGGTCA
TGAGCTTGCGCCGTCCCGTCAAGTCAGCGTAATGCTCTGCCAGTGTTACAACCAATTAACCAATTCTGAT
TAGAAAAACTCATCGAGCATCAAATGAAACTGCAATTTATTCATATCAGGATTATCAATACCATATTTTT
GAAAAAGCCGTTTCTGTAATGAAGGAGAAAACTCACCGAGGCAGTTCCATAGGATGGCAAGATCCTGGTA
TCGGTCTGCGATTCCGACTCGTCCAACATCAATACAACCTATTAATTTCCCCTCGTCAAAAATAAGGTTA
TCAAGTGAGAAATCACCATGAGTGACGACTGAATCCGGTGAGAATGGCAAAAGTTTATGCATTTCTTTCC
AGACTTGTTCAACAGGCCAGCCATTACGCTCGTCATCAAAATCACTCGCATCAACCAAACCGTTATTCAT
TCGTGATTGCGCCTGAGCGAGACGAAATACGCGATCGCTGTTAAAAGGACAATTACAAACAGGAATCGAA
TGCAACCGGCGCAGGAACACTGCCAGCGCATCAACAATATTTTCACCTGAATCAGGATATTCTTCTAATA
CCTGGAATGCTGTTTTTCCGGGGATCGCAGTGGTGAGTAACCATGCATCATCAGGAGTACGGATAAAATG
CTTGATGGTCGGAAGAGGCATAAATTCCGTCAGCCAGTTTAGTCTGACCATCTCATCTGTAACATCATTG
GCAACGCTACCTTTGCCATGTTTCAGAAACAACTCTGGCGCATCGGGCTTCCCATACAAGCGATAGATTG
TCGCACCTGATTGCCCGACATTATCGCGAGCCCATTTATACCCATATAAATCAGCATCCATGTTGGAATT
TAATCGCGGCCTCGACGTTTCCCGTTGAATATGGCTCATAACACCCCTTGTATTACTGTTTATGTAAGCA
GACAGTTTTATTGTTCATGATGATATTATTTTATCTTGTGCAATGTAACATCAGAGATTTTGAGACACGG
GCCATGCTAGCTCCAGCAAAAGGCCAGGAACCGTAAAAAGGCCGCGTTGCTGGCGTTTTTCCATAGGCTC
CGCCCCCCTGACGAGCATCACAAAAATCGACGCTCAAGTCAGAGGTGGCGAAACCCGACAGGACTATAAA
GATACCAGGCGTTTCCCCCTGGAAGCTCCCTCGTGCGCTCTCCTGTTCCGACCCTGCCGCTTACCGGATA
CCTGTCCGCCTTTCTCCCTTCGGGAAGCGTGGCGCTTTCTCATAGCTCACGCTGTAGGTATCTCAGTTCG
GTGTAGGTCGTTCGCTCCAAGCTGGGCTGTGTGCACGAACCCCCCGTTCAGCCCGACCGCTGCGCCTTAT
CCGGTAACTATCGTCTTGAGTCCAACCCGGTAAGACACGACTTATCGCCACTGGCAGCAGCCACTGGTAA
CAGGATTAGCAGAGCGAGGTATGTAGGCGGTGCTACAGAGTTCTTGAAGTGGTGGCCTAACTAC
