Features (pLannotate 1.2.2; 19 found; start..end, strand, type, name):
    646..671     -  misc_feature   MCS (fragment): pBluescript multiple cloning site
   1079..1678    +  CDS            PuroR: puromycin N-acetyltransferase; pac from Streptomyces alboniger; confers resistance to puromycin
   1708..1785    +  CDS            HBB (fragment): HBB_PONPY - Experimental evidence at transcript level: Swiss-Prot protein existence level 2. Involved in oxygen transport from the lung to the various peripheral tissues. From Pongo pygmaeus (Bornean orangutan).
   1856..1911    +  polyA_signal   β-globin poly(A) signal: rabbit β-globin polyadenylation signal (Gil and Proudfoot, 1987)
   2572..2597    -  misc_feature   MCS (fragment): pBluescript multiple cloning site
   3036..3052    +  promoter       minP (fragment): minimal TATA-box promoter with low basal activity
   3094..3789    +  CDS            mKate2: mKate2 is a basic (constitutively fluorescent) red fluorescent protein published in 2009, derived from Entacmaea quadricolor. It is reported to be a rapidly-maturing monomer with moderate acid sensitivity.
   3843..3954    +  polyA_signal   bGH poly(A) signal: bovine growth hormone polyadenylation signal
   4439..4464    -  misc_feature   MCS (fragment): pBluescript multiple cloning site
   5135..5346    +  promoter       EF-1α core promoter: core promoter for human elongation factor EF-1α
   5347..5460    +  intron         EF-1α intron A (fragment): intron upstream of the start codon of human EF-1α
   6086..6289    +  intron         EF-1α intron A: truncated intron upstream of the start codon of human EF-1α
   6298..6332    +  promoter       TRE3GV promoter (fragment): 3rd-generation Tet-responsive promoter that can be activated by binding of Tet-On® 3G, optimized for retroviral and lentiviral vectors
   6405..7121    +  CDS            EBFP2: EBFP2 is a basic (constitutively fluorescent) blue fluorescent protein published in 2007, derived from Aequorea victoria. It is reported to be a rapidly-maturing monomer with moderate acid sensitivity.
   7218..7616    +  CDS            BSD: blasticidin S deaminase; Aspergillus terreus BSD; confers resistance to blasticidin
   7667..7778    +  polyA_signal   bGH poly(A) signal: bovine growth hormone polyadenylation signal
   8263..8288    -  misc_feature   MCS (fragment): pBluescript multiple cloning site
   8750..9559    -  CDS            KanR: aminoglycoside phosphotransferase; aph(3')-Ia; confers resistance to kanamycin in bacteria or G418 (Geneticin®) in eukaryotes
   9718..162     -  rep_origin     ori (across the origin): high-copy-number ColE1/pMB1/pBR322/pUC origin of replication
>Addgene plasmid #138741 | pHIE060 ZF43x3-C mKate2 EF1a EBFP2-P2A-BlastR | addgene full sequence | sequence record 319468 | Addgene NGS Result
GGCTACACTAGAAGAACAGTATTTGGTATCTGCGCTCTGCTGAAGCCAGTTACCTTCGGAAAAAGAGTTG
GTAGCTCTTGATCCGGCAAACAAACCACCGCTGGTAGCGGTGGTTTTTTTGTTTGCAAGCAGCAGATTAC
GCGCAGAAAAAAAGGATCTCAAGAAGATCCTTTGATCTTTTCTACGGGGTCTGACGCTCAGTGGAACGAA
AACTCACGTTAAGGGATTTTGGTCATGAGATTATCAAAAAGGATCTTCACCTAGATCCTTTCTCGAGCTT
TCGGAGTGAGATGGAGTGGCCACTGTGGAACTGGGCCTAGCATCGCGATAAGCTCTAGAGGGACAGCCCC
CCCCCAAAGCCCCCAGGGATGTAATTACGTCCCTCCCCCGCTAGGGGGCAGCAGCGAGCCGCCCGGGGCT
CCGCTCCGGTCCGGCGCTCCCCCCGCATCCCCGAGCCGGCAGCGTGCGGGGACAGCCCGGGCACGGGGAA
GGTGGCACGGGATCGCTTTCCTCTGAACGCTTCTCGCTGCTCTTTGAGCCTGCAGACACCTGGGGGGATA
CGGGGAAAAAGCTTTAGGCTGAAAGAGAGATTTAGAATGACAGAATCATAGAACGGCCTGCGTACGGATG
GGGCTCTAGCTCTAGAGCTTGATATCGAATTCCTGCAGCCCCGCTAGAGGGACAGCCCCCCCCCAAAGCC
CCCAGGGATGTAATTACGTCCCTCCCCCGCTAGGGGGCAGCAGCGAGCCGCCCGGGGCTCCGCTCCGGTC
CGGCGCTCCCCCCGCATCCCCGAGCCGGCAGCGTGCGGGGACAGCCCGGGCACGGGGAAGGTGGCACGGG
ATCGCTTTCCTCTGAACGCTTCTCGCTGCTCTTTGAGCCTGCAGACACCTGGGGGGATACGGGGAAAAAG
CTTTAGGCTGAAAGAGAGATTTAGAATGACAGAATCATAGAACGGCCTGGGCGCGCCTGGTGGCGAACGA
TCAACAGACGGGAGATCTACTATTGGGACAGCAGAGATCCAGTTGGTAATGGCTTGTCGACGACGGCGGT
CTCCGTCGTCAGGATCATAGGTGCCACCATGACCGAGTACAAGCCCACGGTGCGCCTCGCCACCCGCGAC
GACGTCCCCCGGGCCGTACGCACCCTCGCCGCCGCGTTCGCCGACTACCCCGCCACGCGCCACACCGTCG
ACCCGGACCGCCACATCGAGCGGGTCACCGAGCTGCAAGAACTCTTCCTCACGCGCGTCGGGCTCGACAT
CGGCAAGGTGTGGGTCGCGGACGACGGCGCCGCGGTGGCGGTCTGGACCACGCCGGAGAGCGTCGAAGCG
GGGGCGGTGTTCGCCGAGATCGGCCCGCGCATGGCCGAGTTGAGCGGTTCCCGGCTGGCCGCGCAGCAAC
AGATGGAAGGCCTCCTGGCGCCGCACCGGCCCAAGGAGCCCGCGTGGTTCCTGGCCACCGTCGGCGTCTC
GCCCGACCACCAGGGCAAGGGTCTGGGCAGCGCCGTCGTGCTCCCCGGAGTGGAGGCGGCCGAGCGCGCC
GGGGTGCCCGCCTTCCTGGAGACATCCGCGCCCCGCAACCTCCCCTTCTACGAGCGGCTCGGCTTCACCG
TCACCGCCGACGTCGAGGTGCCCGAAGGACCGCGCACCTGGTGCATGACCCGCAAGCCCGGTGCCTGAGC
TTCCACTGGATTGTACAATTACCAACTGAATTCACTCCTCAGGTGCAGGCTGCCTATCAGAAGGTGGTGG
CTGGTGTGGCCAATGCCCTGGCTCACAAATACCACTGAGATCTTTTTCCCTCTGCCAAAAATTATGGGGA
CATCATGAAGCCCCTTGAGCATCTGACTTCTGGCTAATAAAGGAAATTTATTTTCATTGCAATAGTGTGT
TGGAATTTTTTGTGTCTCTCACTCGGAAGGACATATGGGAGGGCAAATCATTTAAAACATCAGAATGAGT
ATTTGGTTTAGAGTTTGGCAACATATGCCCATATGCTGGCTGCCATGAACAAAGGTTGGCTATAAAGAGG
TCATCAGTATATGAAACAGCCCCCTGCTGTCCATTCCTTATTCCATAGAAAAGCCTTGACTTGAGGTTAG
ATTTTTTTTATATTTTGTTTTGTGTTATTTTTTTCTTTAACATCCCTAAAATTTTCCTTACATGTTTTAC
TAGCCAGATTTTTCCTCCTCTCCTGACTACTCCCAGTCATAGCTGTCCCTCTTCTCTTATGGAGATCCGG
GCCTAGCATCGCGATAAGCTCTAGAGGGACAGCCCCCCCCCAAAGCCCCCAGGGATGTAATTACGTCCCT
CCCCCGCTAGGGGGCAGCAGCGAGCCGCCCGGGGCTCCGCTCCGGTCCGGCGCTCCCCCCGCATCCCCGA
GCCGGCAGCGTGCGGGGACAGCCCGGGCACGGGGAAGGTGGCACGGGATCGCTTTCCTCTGAACGCTTCT
CGCTGCTCTTTGAGCCTGCAGACACCTGGGGGGATACGGGGAAAAAGCTTTAGGCTGAAAGAGAGATTTA
GAATGACAGAATCATAGAACGGCCTGCGTACGGATGGGGCTCTAGCTCTAGAGCTTGATATCGAATTCCT
GCAGCCCCGCTAGAGGGACAGCCCCCCCCCAAAGCCCCCAGGGATGTAATTACGTCCCTCCCCCGCTAGG
GGGCAGCAGCGAGCCGCCCGGGGCTCCGCTCCGGTCCGGCGCTCCCCCCGCATCCCCGAGCCGGCAGCGT
GCGGGGACAGCCCGGGCACGGGGAAGGTGGCACGGGATCGCTTTCCTCTGAACGCTTCTCGCTGCTCTTT
GAGCCTGCAGACACCTGGGGGGATACGGGGAAAAAGCTTTAGGCTGAAAGAGAGATTTAGAATGACAGAA
TCATAGAACGGCCTGGGCGCGCCTGGTGGCGAACGATCAACAGACGGGAGATTGCCAAGGTCTTGACAAA
CGAGTGCTAGTACAAGATCGCGTCGACGGATCGGGAGATCTGAATTAGAGTGAGGACGATCGGAGTGAGG
ATAATTAGAGTGAGGACGATCCCTCTAGAGGGTATATAATGGGGGCCACTAGTCTACTACCAGAGCTCAT
CGCTAGCGCCACCATGGTGAGCGAGCTGATTAAGGAGAACATGCACATGAAGCTGTATATGGAGGGCACC
GTGAACAACCACCACTTCAAGTGTACCTCCGAGGGCGAAGGCAAGCCCTACGAGGGCACCCAGACCATGA
GAATCAAGGCGGTCGAGGGCGGCCCTCTCCCCTTCGCCTTCGACATCCTGGCTACCAGCTTCATGTACGG
CAGCAAAACCTTCATCAACCACACCCAGGGCATCCCCGACTTCTTTAAGCAGTCCTTCCCCGAGGGCTTC
ACATGGGAGAGAGTCACCACATACGAAGATGGGGGCGTGCTGACCGCTACCCAGGACACCAGCCTCCAGG
ACGGCTGCCTCATCTACAACGTCAAGATCAGAGGGGTGAACTTCCCATCCAACGGCCCTGTGATGCAGAA
GAAAACACTCGGCTGGGAGGCCTCCACCGAAACCCTGTACCCCGCTGACGGCGGCCTGGAAGGCAGAGCC
GACATGGCCCTGAAGCTCGTGGGCGGGGGCCACCTGATCTGCAACTTGAAAACCACATACAGATCCAAGA
AACCCGCTAAGAACCTCAAGATGCCCGGCGTCTACTATGTGGACAGGAGACTGGAAAGAATCAAGGAGGC
CGACAAAGAAACCTACGTCGAGCAGCACGAGGTGGCTGTGGCCAGATACTGCGACCTCCCTAGCAAACTG
GGGCACAGATGAGCGGCCGCTCGAGTCTAGAGGGCCCGTTTAAACCCGCTGATCAGCCTCGACTGTGCCT
TCTAGTTGCCAGCCATCTGTTGTTTGCCCCTCCCCCGTGCCTTCCTTGACCCTGGAAGGTGCCACTCCCA
CTGTCCTTTCCTAATAAAATGAGGAAATTGCATCGCATTGTCTGAGTAGGTGTCATTCTATTCTGGGGGG
TGGGGTGGGGCAGGACAGCAAGGGGGAGGATTGGGAAGTCAATAGCAGGCATGCTGGGGATGCGGTGGGC
TCTATGGCTTCTGAGGCAGGTCGAGGGTACATGCGCCTTACTCCTTGTGAGCGCATCGCGATAAGCTCTA
GAGGGACAGCCCCCCCCCAAAGCCCCCAGGGATGTAATTACGTCCCTCCCCCGCTAGGGGGCAGCAGCGA
GCCGCCCGGGGCTCCGCTCCGGTCCGGCGCTCCCCCCGCATCCCCGAGCCGGCAGCGTGCGGGGACAGCC
CGGGCACGGGGAAGGTGGCACGGGATCGCTTTCCTCTGAACGCTTCTCGCTGCTCTTTGAGCCTGCAGAC
ACCTGGGGGGATACGGGGAAAAAGCTTTAGGCTGAAAGAGAGATTTAGAATGACAGAATCATAGAACGGC
CTGCGTACGGATGGGGCTCTAGCTCTAGAGCTTGATATCGAATTCCTGCAGCCCCGCTAGAGGGACAGCC
CCCCCCCAAAGCCCCCAGGGATGTAATTACGTCCCTCCCCCGCTAGGGGGCAGCAGCGAGCCGCCCGGGG
CTCCGCTCCGGTCCGGCGCTCCCCCCGCATCCCCGAGCCGGCAGCGTGCGGGGACAGCCCGGGCACGGGG
AAGGTGGCACGGGATCGCTTTCCTCTGAACGCTTCTCGCTGCTCTTTGAGCCTGCAGACACCTGGGGGGA
TACGGGGAAAAAGCTTTAGGCTGAAAGAGAGATTTAGAATGACAGAATCATAGAACGGCCTGGGCGCGCC
TGGTGGCGAACGATCAACAGACGGGAGAGGGCAAAACCGATGTTGACGGACTAATCCTGACAAGATCTGG
GGAGGTCGCTGAGTAGTGCGCGAGCAAAATTTAAGCTACAACAAGGCAAGGCTTGACCGACAATTGCATG
AAGAATCTGCTTAGGGTTAGGCGTTTTGCGCTGCTTCGCGATGTACGGGCCAGATATACGCGTGAGTAAT
TCATACAAAAGGACTCGCCCCTGCCTTGGGGAATCCCAGGGACCGTCGTTAAACTCCCACTAACGTAGAA
CCCAGAGATCGCTGCGTTCCCGCCCCCTCACCCGCCCGCTCTCGTCATCACTGAGGTGGAGAAGAGCATG
CGTGAGGCTCCGGTGCCCGTCAGTGGGCAGAGCGCACATCGCCCACAGTCCCCGAGAAGTTGGGGGGAGG
GGTCGGCAATTGAACCGGTGCCTAGAGAAGGTGGCGCGGGGTAAACTGGGAAAGTGATGTCGTGTACTGG
CTCCGCCTTTTTCCCGAGGGTGGGGGAGAACCGTATATAAGTGCAGTAGTCGCCGTGAACGTTCTTTTTC
GCAACGGGTTTGCCGCCAGAACACAGGTAAGTGCCGTGTGTGGTTCCCGCGGGCCTGGCCTCTTTACGGG
TTATGGCCCTTGCGTGCCTTGAATTACTTCCACGCCCCTGGCTGCAGTACGTGATTCTTGATCCCGAGCT
TCGGGTTGGAAGTGGGTGGGAGAGTTCGAGGCCTTGCGCTTAAGGAGCCCCTTCGCCTCGTGCTTGAGTT
GAGGCCTGGCTTGGGCGCTGGGGCCGCCGCGTGCGAATCTGGTGGCACCTTCGCGCCTGTCTCGCTGCTT
TCGATAAGTCTCTAGCCATTTAAAATTTTTGATGACCTGCTGCGACGCTTTTTTTCTGGCAAGATAGTCT
TGTAAATGCGGGCCAAGATCTGCACACTGGTATTTCGGTTTTTGGGGCCGCGGGCGGCGACGGGGCCCGT
GCGTCCCAGCGCACATGTTCGGCGAGGCGGGGCCTGCGAGCGCGGCCACCGAGAATCGGACGGGGGTAGT
CTCAAGCTGGCCGGCCTGCTCTGGTGCCTGGCCTCGCGCCGCCGTGTATCGCCCCGCCCTGGGCGGCAAG
GCTGGCCCGGTCGGCACCAGTTGCGTGAGCGGAAAGATGGCCGCTTCCCGGCCCTGCTGCAGGGAGCTCA
AAATGGAGGACGCGGCGCTCGGGAGAGCGGGCGGGTGAGTCACCCACACAAAGGAAAAGGGCCTTTCCGT
CCTCAGCCGTCGCTTCATGTGACTCCACGGAGTACCGGGCGCCGTCCAGGCACCTCGATTAGTTCTCGAG
CTTTTGGAGTACGTCGTCTTTAGGTTGGGGGGAGGGGTTTTATGCGATGGAGTTTCCCCACACTGAGTGG
GTGGAGACTGAAGTTAGGCCAGCTTGGCACTTGATGTAATTCTCCTTGGAATTTGCCCTTTTTGAGTTTG
GATCTTGGTTCATTCTCAAGCCTCAGACAGTGGTTCAAAGTTTTTTTCTTCCATTTCAGGTGTCGTGAGA
GCTCGTTTAGTGAACCGTCAGATCGCCTGGAGACGCCATCCACGCTGTTTTGACCTCCATAGAAGAGAAC
GGGACCGATCCAAATTCTCGAGGCTAGCGCCACCATGGTGAGCAAGGGCGAGGAGCTGTTCACCGGGGTG
GTGCCCATCCTGGTCGAGCTGGACGGCGACGTAAACGGCCACAAGTTCAGCGTGAGGGGCGAGGGCGAGG
GCGATGCCACCAACGGCAAGCTGACCCTGAAGTTCATCTGCACCACCGGCAAGCTGCCCGTGCCCTGGCC
CACCCTCGTGACCACCCTGAGCCACGGCGTGCAGTGCTTCGCCCGCTACCCCGACCACATGAAGCAGCAC
GACTTCTTCAAGTCCGCCATGCCCGAAGGCTACGTCCAGGAGCGCACCATCTTCTTCAAGGACGACGGCA
CCTACAAGACCCGCGCCGAGGTGAAGTTCGAGGGCGACACCCTAGTGAACCGCATCGAGCTGAAGGGCGT
CGACTTCAAGGAGGACGGCAACATCCTGGGGCACAAGCTGGAGTACAACTTCAACAGCCACAACATCTAT
ATCATGGCCGTCAAGCAGAAGAACGGCATCAAGGTGAACTTCAAGATCCGCCACAACGTGGAGGACGGCA
GCGTGCAGCTCGCCGACCACTACCAGCAGAACACCCCCATCGGCGACGGCCCCGTGCTGCTGCCCGACAG
CCACTACCTGAGCACCCAGTCCGTGCTGAGCAAAGACCCCAACGAGAAGCGCGATCACATGGTCCTGCTG
GAGTTCCGCACCGCCGCCGGGATCACTCTCGGCATGGACGAGCTGTACAAGGAATTCGGTAGCAAGCTTG
GTAGTGGAGCAACTAACTTTTCCCTGCTCAAACAAGCCGGGGATGTAGAGGAGAACCCCGGCCCCGCCCC
CCTTAAGATGGCCAAGCCTTTGTCTCAAGAAGAATCCACCCTCATTGAAAGAGCAACGGCTACAATCAAC
AGCATCCCCATCTCTGAGGACTACAGCGTCGCCAGCGCAGCTCTCTCTAGCGACGGCCGCATCTTCACTG
GTGTCAATGTATATCATTTTACTGGGGGACCTTGTGCAGAACTCGTGGTGCTGGGCACTGCTGCTGCTGC
GGCAGCTGGCAACCTGACTTGTATCGTCGCGATCGGAAATGAGAACAGGGGCATCTTGAGCCCCTGCGGA
CGGTGCCGACAGGTGCTTCTCGATCTGCATCCTGGGATCAAAGCCATAGTGAAGGACAGTGATGGACAGC
CGACGGCAGTTGGGATTCGTGAATTGCTGCCCTCTGGTTATGTGTGGGAGGGCTAAGCGGCCGCTCGAGT
CTAGAGGGCCCGTTTAAACCCGCTGATCAGCCTCGACTGTGCCTTCTAGTTGCCAGCCATCTGTTGTTTG
CCCCTCCCCCGTGCCTTCCTTGACCCTGGAAGGTGCCACTCCCACTGTCCTTTCCTAATAAAATGAGGAA
ATTGCATCGCATTGTCTGAGTAGGTGTCATTCTATTCTGGGGGGTGGGGTGGGGCAGGACAGCAAGGGGG
AGGATTGGGAAGTCAATAGCAGGCATGCTGGGGATGCGGTGGGCTCTATGGCTTCTGAGGCAGGTCGAAG
AACTATTTCCTGGCTGTTACGCGAGCGCATCGCGATAAGCTCTAGAGGGACAGCCCCCCCCCAAAGCCCC
CAGGGATGTAATTACGTCCCTCCCCCGCTAGGGGGCAGCAGCGAGCCGCCCGGGGCTCCGCTCCGGTCCG
GCGCTCCCCCCGCATCCCCGAGCCGGCAGCGTGCGGGGACAGCCCGGGCACGGGGAAGGTGGCACGGGAT
CGCTTTCCTCTGAACGCTTCTCGCTGCTCTTTGAGCCTGCAGACACCTGGGGGGATACGGGGAAAAAGCT
TTAGGCTGAAAGAGAGATTTAGAATGACAGAATCATAGAACGGCCTGCGTACGGATGGGGCTCTAGCTCT
AGAGCTTGATATCGAATTCCTGCAGCCCCGCTAGAGGGACAGCCCCCCCCCAAAGCCCCCAGGGATGTAA
TTACGTCCCTCCCCCGCTAGGGGGCAGCAGCGAGCCGCCCGGGGCTCCGCTCCGGTCCGGCGCTCCCCCC
GCATCCCCGAGCCGGCAGCGTGCGGGGACAGCCCGGGCACGGGGAAGGTGGCACGGGATCGCTTTCCTCT
GAACGCTTCTCGCTGCTCTTTGAGCCTGCAGACACCTGGGGGGATACGGGGAAAAAGCTTTAGGCTGAAA
GAGAGATTTAGAATGACAGAATCATAGAACGGCCTGGGCGCGCCTGGTGGCGAACGATCAACAGACGGGA
GAGGACTAGAGGATGCACATGTGACCGAGGGATGGAACGACGCGTAACTCACGTTAAGGGATTTTGGTCA
TGAGCTTGCGCCGTCCCGTCAAGTCAGCGTAATGCTCTGCCAGTGTTACAACCAATTAACCAATTCTGAT
TAGAAAAACTCATCGAGCATCAAATGAAACTGCAATTTATTCATATCAGGATTATCAATACCATATTTTT
GAAAAAGCCGTTTCTGTAATGAAGGAGAAAACTCACCGAGGCAGTTCCATAGGATGGCAAGATCCTGGTA
TCGGTCTGCGATTCCGACTCGTCCAACATCAATACAACCTATTAATTTCCCCTCGTCAAAAATAAGGTTA
TCAAGTGAGAAATCACCATGAGTGACGACTGAATCCGGTGAGAATGGCAAAAGTTTATGCATTTCTTTCC
AGACTTGTTCAACAGGCCAGCCATTACGCTCGTCATCAAAATCACTCGCATCAACCAAACCGTTATTCAT
TCGTGATTGCGCCTGAGCGAGACGAAATACGCGATCGCTGTTAAAAGGACAATTACAAACAGGAATCGAA
TGCAACCGGCGCAGGAACACTGCCAGCGCATCAACAATATTTTCACCTGAATCAGGATATTCTTCTAATA
CCTGGAATGCTGTTTTTCCGGGGATCGCAGTGGTGAGTAACCATGCATCATCAGGAGTACGGATAAAATG
CTTGATGGTCGGAAGAGGCATAAATTCCGTCAGCCAGTTTAGTCTGACCATCTCATCTGTAACATCATTG
GCAACGCTACCTTTGCCATGTTTCAGAAACAACTCTGGCGCATCGGGCTTCCCATACAAGCGATAGATTG
TCGCACCTGATTGCCCGACATTATCGCGAGCCCATTTATACCCATATAAATCAGCATCCATGTTGGAATT
TAATCGCGGCCTCGACGTTTCCCGTTGAATATGGCTCATAACACCCCTTGTATTACTGTTTATGTAAGCA
GACAGTTTTATTGTTCATGATGATATATTTTTATCTTGTGCAATGTAACATCAGAGATTTTGAGACACGG
GCCATGCTAGCTCCAGCAAAAGGCCAGGAACCGTAAAAAGGCCGCGTTGCTGGCGTTTTTCCATAGGCTC
CGCCCCCCTGACGAGCATCACAAAAATCGACGCTCAAGTCAGAGGTGGCGAAACCCGACAGGACTATAAA
GATACCAGGCGTTTCCCCCTGGAAGCTCCCTCGTGCGCTCTCCTGTTCCGACCCTGCCGCTTACCGGATA
CCTGTCCGCCTTTCTCCCTTCGGGAAGCGTGGCGCTTTCTCATAGCTCACGCTGTAGGTATCTCAGTTCG
GTGTAGGTCGTTCGCTCCAAGCTGGGCTGTGTGCACGAACCCCCCGTTCAGCCCGACCGCTGCGCCTTAT
CCGGTAACTATCGTCTTGAGTCCAACCCGGTAAGACACGACTTATCGCCACTGGCAGCAGCCACTGGTAA
CAGGATTAGCAGAGCGAGGTATGTAGGCGGTGCTACAGAGTTCTTGAAGTGGTGGCCTAACTAC
