>Addgene plasmid #138741 | pHIE060 ZF43x3-C mKate2 EF1a EBFP2-P2A-BlastR | depositor partial sequence | sequence record 268149 | ZF43x3-Compact promoter
AGATCTGAATTAGAGTGAGGACGATCGGAGTGAGGATAATTAGAGTGAGGACGATCCCTCTAGAGGGTAT
ATAATGGGGGCCACTAGTCTACTACCAGAGCTCATCGCTAGC
